Addgene plasmid #103154: LSB-hsa-let-7f-1-3p
Purpose: Used to sense miRNA activity using fluorescence based tools. hsa-let-7f-1-3p target in 3' UTR of of mKate. miRNA activity can be measured by the repression of mKate2 relative to EBFP2 fluorescent proteins . Plasmid is inherently unstable; please see Depositor Comments
Depositing lab: Ron Weiss. Depositing organization: Massachusetts Institute of Technology. Publication: A mixed antagonistic/synergistic miRNA repression model enables accurate predictions of multi-input miRNA sensor activity. Gam JJ, Babb J, Weiss R. Nat Commun. 2018 Jun 22;9(1):2430. doi: 10.1038/s41467-018-04575-0. PubMed 29934631.
Backbone
  Vector backbone: Low Sensor Backbone (LSB)
  Vector type: Mammalian Expression, Synthetic Biology
Growth in bacteria
  Bacterial resistance: Ampicillin and Kanamycin, 100 & 50 μg/mL
  Growth temperature: 30°C
  Growth strain: NEB Stable
  Copy number: High Copy
Gene/Insert
  Gene/Insert name: hsa-let-7f-1-3p target
  Species: H. sapiens (human)
  Entrez Gene: MIRLET7F1 (a.k.a. LET7F1, MIRNLET7F1, let-7f-1)
  Promoter: EF-1a
  Cloning method: Gibson Cloning
Terms and licenses: Academic/Nonprofit Terms; Industry Terms: Not Available to Industry
Depositor comments: Please note that this plasmid is inherently unstable due to a repeating poly A element. We recommend performing a diagnostic digest on multiple colonies upon receipt. The depositors would like to note the presence of several discrepancies between the depositor sequence and physical plasmid sequence. In particular, the sequences upstream and downstream of the puromycin coding region have 10 bp insertions which do not affect the ability to perform puromycin selection. The sequences for those regions within the physical plasmids are as follows: Upstream of Puro: GAATTCGACCGCCTGTCTCAAGGTGCCACC; Downstream of Puro: GCTTTGAGACTACGCGTGAATTCACTCCTC.
How to cite: LSB-hsa-let-7f-1-3p was a gift from Ron Weiss (Addgene plasmid # 103154 ; http://n2t.net/addgene:103154 ; RRID:Addgene_103154)
