[The description below was written by a language model from this plasmid's Addgene catalogue record and pLannotate feature annotations shown in this document.]
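Description:
LSB-hsa-let-7f-1-3p is a mammalian expression plasmid of about 11 kb built on the Low Sensor Backbone (LSB). It is a synthetic-biology reporter for measuring the activity of the human microRNA let-7f-1-3p by fluorescence. It replicates in E. coli from a high-copy ColE1/pUC-type origin and carries both AmpR (β-lactamase) and KanR (aminoglycoside phosphotransferase), with dual ampicillin and kanamycin selection listed. A PuroR (puromycin N-acetyltransferase) coding region followed by a rabbit β-globin poly(A) signal allows puromycin selection in mammalian cells, although no promoter for it is annotated in the feature tables.

The payload consists of two parallel transcription units. Each is driven by the EF-1α core promoter with its intron A and terminated by β-globin 3' sequence and a poly(A) signal. Each coding sequence is flanked by attB1/attB2 Gateway recombination scars, with attB4 sites upstream of the promoters. One unit expresses the red fluorescent protein mKate2 and, according to the record, carries the let-7f-1-3p target in its 3' UTR. The target itself is not annotated, but an unannotated gap lies between attB2 and the β-globin sequence in that unit. The other unit expresses EBFP2 without a target and serves as an internal reference. When the miRNA is active in transfected cells, it represses mKate2, and the mKate2-to-EBFP2 ratio gives a readout normalised for plasmid dose.

The depositor notes that the repeated poly(A) elements make the plasmid inherently unstable. The sequenced plasmid also differs slightly from the depositor sequence, including 10 bp insertions on either side of the puromycin coding region that are stated not to impair selection. Both feature tables show the same set of elements.
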