Features (pLannotate 1.2.2; 28 found; start..end, strand, type, name):
     87..675     -  rep_origin     ori: high-copy-number ColE1/pMB1/pBR322/pUC origin of replication
    846..1706    -  CDS            AmpR: β-lactamase; bla; confers resistance to ampicillin, carbenicillin, and related antibiotics
   1707..1778    -  promoter       AmpR promoter: bla
   1857..2456    +  CDS            PuroR: puromycin N-acetyltransferase; pac from Streptomyces alboniger; confers resistance to puromycin
   2461..2541    +  CDS            HBB (fragment): HBB_PONPY - Experimental evidence at transcript level: Swiss-Prot protein existence level 2. Involved in oxygen transport from the lung to the various peripheral tissues. From Pongo pygmaeus (Bornean orangutan).
   2612..2667    +  polyA_signal   β-globin poly(A) signal: rabbit β-globin polyadenylation signal (Gil and Proudfoot, 1987)
   3646..3666    +  protein_bind   attB4: mutant version of attB; core recombination site for the Gateway® BP reaction BP Clonase™
   3734..3945    +  promoter       EF-1α core promoter: core promoter for human elongation factor EF-1α
   3946..4884    +  intron         EF-1α intron A: intron upstream of the start codon of human EF-1α
   4911..4931    +  protein_bind   attB1: mutant version of attB; core recombination site for the Gateway® BP reaction BP Clonase™
   4951..5646    +  CDS            mKate2: mKate2 is a basic (constitutively fluorescent) red fluorescent protein published in 2009, derived from Entacmaea quadricolor. It is reported to be a rapidly-maturing monomer with moderate acid sensitivity.
   5666..5690    -  protein_bind   attB2: mutant version of attB; recombination site for the Gateway® BP reaction BP Clonase™
   5834..5908    +  CDS            HBB (fragment): HBB_PONPY - Experimental evidence at transcript level: Swiss-Prot protein existence level 2. Involved in oxygen transport from the lung to the various peripheral tissues. From Pongo pygmaeus (Bornean orangutan).
   5979..6034    +  polyA_signal   β-globin poly(A) signal: rabbit β-globin polyadenylation signal (Gil and Proudfoot, 1987)
   6418..6443    +  misc_feature   SA: splice acceptor site
   7115..7135    +  protein_bind   attB4: mutant version of attB; core recombination site for the Gateway® BP reaction BP Clonase™
   7203..7414    +  promoter       EF-1α core promoter: core promoter for human elongation factor EF-1α
   7415..8353    +  intron         EF-1α intron A: intron upstream of the start codon of human EF-1α
   8380..8400    +  protein_bind   attB1: mutant version of attB; core recombination site for the Gateway® BP reaction BP Clonase™
   8411..9127    +  CDS            EBFP2: EBFP2 is a basic (constitutively fluorescent) blue fluorescent protein published in 2007, derived from Aequorea victoria. It is reported to be a rapidly-maturing monomer with moderate acid sensitivity.
   9135..9159    -  protein_bind   attB2: mutant version of attB; recombination site for the Gateway® BP reaction BP Clonase™
   9163..9243    +  CDS            HBB (fragment): HBB_PONPY - Experimental evidence at transcript level: Swiss-Prot protein existence level 2. Involved in oxygen transport from the lung to the various peripheral tissues. From Pongo pygmaeus (Bornean orangutan).
   9314..9369    +  polyA_signal   β-globin poly(A) signal: rabbit β-globin polyadenylation signal (Gil and Proudfoot, 1987)
   9752..9774    -  protein_bind   lac operator (fragment): The lac repressor binds to the lac operator to inhibit transcription in E. coli. This inhibition can be relieved by adding lactose or isopropyl-β-D-thiogalactopyranoside (IPTG). lac repressor encoded by lacI
   9778..9808    -  promoter       lac promoter: promoter for the E. coli lac operon
   9823..9844    -  protein_bind   CAP binding site: CAP binding activates transcription in the presence of cAMP. E. coli catabolite activator protein
   9857..9896    -  CDS            lacI (fragment): lac repressor; lacI; The lac repressor binds to the lac operator to inhibit transcription in E. coli. This inhibition can be relieved by adding lactose or isopropyl-β-D-thiogalactopyranoside (IPTG).
  10069..10878   +  CDS            KanR: aminoglycoside phosphotransferase; aph(3')-Ia; confers resistance to kanamycin in bacteria or G418 (Geneticin®) in eukaryotes
>Addgene plasmid #103154 | LSB-hsa-let-7f-1-3p | depositor full sequence | sequence record 195357 | Full Sequence
AATTGAGGGGATAACGCAGGAAAGAACATGTGAGCAAAAGGCCAGCAAAAGGCCAGGAACCGTAAAAAGG
CCGCGTTGCTGGCGTTTTTCCATAGGCTCCGCCCCCCTGACGAGCATCACAAAAATCGACGCTCAAGTCA
GAGGTGGCGAAACCCGACAGGACTATAAAGATACCAGGCGTTTCCCCCTGGAAGCTCCCTCGTGCGCTCT
CCTGTTCCGACCCTGCCGCTTACCGGATACCTGTCCGCCTTTCTCCCTTCGGGAAGCGTGGCGCTTTCTC
ATAGCTCACGCTGTAGGTATCTCAGTTCGGTGTAGGTCGTTCGCTCCAAGCTGGGCTGTGTGCACGAACC
CCCCGTTCAGCCCGACCGCTGCGCCTTATCCGGTAACTATCGTCTTGAGTCCAACCCGGTAAGACACGAC
TTATCGCCACTGGCAGCAGCCACTGGTAACAGGATTAGCAGAGCGAGGTATGTAGGCGGTGCTACAGAGT
TCTTGAAGTGGTGGCCTAACTACGGCTACACTAGAAGAACAGTATTTGGTATCTGCGCTCTGCTGAAGCC
AGTTACCTTCGGAAAAAGAGTTGGTAGCTCTTGATCCGGCAAACAAACCACCGCTGGTAGCGGTGGTTTT
TTTGTTTGCAAGCAGCAGATTACGCGCAGAAAAAAAGGATCTCAAGAAGATCCTTTGATCTTTTCTACGG
GGTCTGACGCTCAGTGGAACGAAAACTCACGTTAAGGGATTTTGGTCATGAGATTATCAAAAAGGATCTT
CACCTAGATCCTTTTAAATTAAAAATGAAGTTTTAAATCAATCTAAAGTATATATGAGTAAACTTGGTCT
GACAGTTACCAATGCTTAATCAGTGAGGCACCTATCTCAGCGATCTGTCTATTTCGTTCATCCATAGTTG
CCTGACTCCCCGTCGTGTAGATAACTACGATACGGGAGGGCTTACCATCTGGCCCCAGTGCTGCAATGAT
ACCGCGAGAACCACGCTCACCGGCTCCAGATTTATCAGCAATAAACCAGCCAGCCGGAAGGGCCGAGCGC
AGAAGTGGTCCTGCAACTTTATCCGCCTCCATCCAGTCTATTAATTGTTGCCGGGAAGCTAGAGTAAGTA
GTTCGCCAGTTAATAGTTTGCGCAACGTTGTTGCCATTGCTACAGGCATCGTGGTGTCACGCTCGTCGTT
TGGTATGGCTTCATTCAGCTCCGGTTCCCAACGATCAAGGCGAGTTACATGATCCCCCATGTTGTGCAAA
AAAGCGGTTAGCTCCTTCGGTCCTCCGATCGTTGTCAGAAGTAAGTTGGCCGCAGTGTTATCACTCATGG
TTATGGCAGCACTGCATAATTCTCTTACTGTCATGCCATCCGTAAGATGCTTTTCTGTGACTGGTGAGTA
CTCAACCAAGTCATTCTGAGAATAGTGTATGCGGCGACCGAGTTGCTCTTGCCCGGCGTCAATACGGGAT
AATACCGCGCCACATAGCAGAACTTTAAAAGTGCTCATCATTGGAAAACGTTCTTCGGGGCGAAAACTCT
CAAGGATCTTACCGCTGTTGAGATCCAGTTCGATGTAACCCACTCGTGCACCCAACTGATCTTCAGCATC
TTTTACTTTCACCAGCGTTTCTGGGTGAGCAAAAACAGGAAGGCAAAATGCCGCAAAAAAGGGAATAAGG
GCGACACGGAAATGTTGAATACTCATACTCTTCCTTTTTCAATATTATTGAAGCATTTATCAGGGTTATT
GTCTCATGAGCGGATACATATTTGAATGTAGCTCCGAATTTCTCGAGGGCTTGTCGACGACGGCGGTCTC
CGTCGTCAGGATCATGAATTCGACCCGCCTGCCACCATGACCGAGTACAAGCCCACGGTGCGCCTCGCCA
CCCGCGACGACGTCCCCCGGGCCGTACGCACCCTCGCCGCCGCGTTCGCCGACTACCCCGCCACGCGCCA
CACCGTCGACCCGGACCGCCACATCGAGCGGGTCACCGAGCTGCAAGAACTCTTCCTCACGCGCGTCGGG
CTCGACATCGGCAAGGTGTGGGTCGCGGACGACGGCGCCGCGGTGGCGGTCTGGACCACGCCGGAGAGCG
TCGAAGCGGGGGCGGTGTTCGCCGAGATCGGCCCGCGCATGGCCGAGTTGAGCGGTTCCCGGCTGGCCGC
GCAGCAACAGATGGAAGGCCTCCTGGCGCCGCACCGGCCCAAGGAGCCCGCGTGGTTCCTGGCCACCGTC
GGCGTCTCGCCCGACCACCAGGGCAAGGGTCTGGGCAGCGCCGTCGTGCTCCCCGGAGTGGAGGCGGCCG
AGCGCGCCGGGGTGCCCGCCTTCCTGGAGACATCCGCGCCCCGCAACCTCCCCTTCTACGAGCGGCTCGG
CTTCACCGTCACCGCCGACGTCGAGGTGCCCGAAGGACCGCGCACCTGGTGCATGACCCGCAAGCCCGGT
GCCTGATACGCGTGAATTCACTCCTCAGGTGCAGGCTGCCTATCAGAAGGTGGTGGCTGGTGTGGCCAAT
GCCCTGGCTCACAAATACCACTGAGATCTTTTTCCCTCTGCCAAAAATTATGGGGACATCATGAAGCCCC
TTGAGCATCTGACTTCTGGCTAATAAAGGAAATTTATTTTCATTGCAATAGTGTGTTGGAATTTTTTGTG
TCTCTCACTCGGAAGGACATATGGGAGGGCAAATCATTTAAAACATCAGAATGAGTATTTGGTTTAGAGT
TTGGCAACATATGCCCATATGCTGGCTGCCATGAACAAAGGTTGGCTATAAAGAGGTCATCAGTATATGA
AACAGCCCCCTGCTGTCCATTCCTTATTCCATAGAAAAGCCTTGACTTGAGGTTAGATTTTTTTTATATT
TTGTTTTGTGTTATTTTTTTCTTTAACATCCCTAAAATTTTCCTTACATGTTTTACTAGCCAGATTTTTC
CTCCTCTCCTGACTACTCCCAGTCATAGCTGTCCCTCTTCTCTTATGGAGATCCCTCGACCTGCAGCCCA
AGCTTGAATTCTCTAGAATTACCCTGTTATCCCTATGCTTGGTTTACCGAGCTCTTATTGGTTTTCAAAC
TTCATTGACTGTGCCCAACGCGCCTGGGAGCTCACGGGGACAGCCCCCCCCCAAAGCCCCCAGGGATGTA
ATTACGTCCCTCCCCCGCTAGGGGGCAGCAGCGAGCCGCCCGGGGCTCCGCTCCGGTCCGGCGCTCCCCC
CGCATCCCCGAGCCGGCAGCGTGCGGGGACAGCCCGGGCACGGGGAAGGTGGCACGGGATCGCTTTCCTC
TGAACGCTTCTCGCTGCTCTTTGAGCCTGCAGACACCTGGGGGGATACGGGGAAAAAGCTAGGCTGAAAG
ACCGGTTCTTAGAATGACACGCGCCTGGGAGCTCACGGGGACAGCCCCCCCCCAAAGCCCCCAGGGATGT
AATTACGTCCCTCCCCCGCTAGGGGGCAGCAGCGAGCCGCCCGGGGCTCCGCTCCGGTCCGGCGCTCCCC
CCGCATCCCCGAGCCGGCAGCGTGCGGGGACAGCCCGGGCACGGGGAAGGTGGCACGGGATCGCTTTCCT
CTGAACGCTTCTCGCTGCTCTTTGAGCCTGCAGACACCTGGGGGGATACGGGGAAAAAGCTAACTTCTGA
GACGACAACTTTGTATAGAAAAGTTGGCTCCGAATTCGCCCTTGACAGCAGAGATCCAGTTTGGTTAATT
AATTGGCTCCGGTGCCCGTCAGTGGGCAGAGCGCACATCGCCCACAGTCCCCGAGAAGTTGTGGGGAGGG
GTCGGCAATTGAACCGGTGCCTAGAGAAGGTGGCGCGGGGTAAACTGGGAAAGTGATGTCGTGTACTGGC
TCCGCCTTTTTCCCGAGGGTGGGGGAGAACCGTATATAAGTGCAGTAGTCGCCGTGAACGTTCTTTTTCG
CAACGGGTTTGCCGCCAGAACACAGGTAAGTGCCGTGTGTGGTTCCCGCGGGCCTGGCCTCTTTACGGGT
TATGGCCCTTGCGTGCCTTGAATTACTTCCACCTGGCTGCAGTACGTGATTCTTGATCCCGAGCTTCGGG
TTGGAAGTGGGTGGGAGAGTTCGAGGCCTTGCGCTTAAGGAGCCCCTTCGCCTCGTGCTTGAGTTGAGGC
CTGGCCTGGGCGCTGGGGCCGCCGCGTGCGAATCTGGTGGCACCTTCGCGCCTGTCTCGCTGCTTTCGAT
AAGTCTCTAGCCATTTAAAATTTTTGATGACCTGCTGCGACGCTTTTTTTCTGGCAAGATAGTCTTGTAA
ATGCGGGCCAAGATCTGCACACTGGTATTTCGGTTTTTGGGGCCGCGGGCGGCGACGGGGCCCGTGCGTC
CCAGCGCACATGTTCGGCGAGGCGGGGCCTGCGAGCGCGGCCACCGAGAATCGGACGGGGGTAGTCTCAA
GCTGGCCGGCCTGCTCTGGTGCCTGGCCTCGCGCCGCCGTGTATCGCCCCGCCCTGGGCGGCAAGGCTGG
CCCGGTCGGCACCAGTTGCGTGAGCGGAAAGATGGCCGCTTCCCGGCCCTGCTGCAGGGAGCTCAAAATG
GAGGACGCGGCGCTCGGGAGAGCGGGCGGGTGAGTCACCCACACAAAGGAAAAGGGCCTTTCCGTCCTCA
GCCGTCGCTTCATGTGACTCCACGGAGTACCGGGCGCCGTCCAGGCACCTCGATTAGTTCTCGAGCTTTT
GGAGTACGTCGTCTTTAGGTTGGGGGGAGGGGTTTTATGCGATGGAGTTTCCCCACACTGAGTGGGTGGA
GACTGAAGTTAGGCCAGCTTGGCACTTGATGTAATTCTCCTTGGAATTTGCCCTTTTTGAGTTTGGATCT
TGGTTCATTCTCAAGCCTCAGACAGTGGTTCAAAGTTTTTTTCTTCCATTTCAGGTGTCGTGAGAAGGGC
GAATTCGACCCAAGTTTGTACAAAAAAGCAGGCTGGATCCAGGTGCCACCATGGTGAGCGAGCTGATTAA
GGAGAACATGCACATGAAGCTGTACATGGAGGGCACCGTGAACAACCACCACTTCAAGTGCACATCCGAG
GGCGAAGGCAAGCCCTACGAGGGCACCCAGACCATGAGAATCAAGGCGGTCGAGGGCGGCCCTCTCCCCT
TCGCCTTCGACATCCTGGCTACCAGCTTCATGTACGGCAGCAAAACCTTCATCAACCACACCCAGGGCAT
CCCCGACTTCTTTAAGCAGTCCTTCCCCGAGGGCTTCACATGGGAGAGAGTCACCACATACGAAGATGGG
GGCGTGCTGACCGCTACCCAGGACACCAGCCTCCAGGACGGCTGCCTCATCTACAACGTCAAGATCAGAG
GGGTGAACTTCCCATCCAACGGCCCTGTGATGCAGAAGAAAACACTCGGCTGGGAGGCCTCCACCGAGAC
ACTGTACCCCGCTGACGGCGGCCTGGAAGGCAGAGCCGACATGGCCCTGAAGCTCGTGGGCGGGGGCCAC
CTGATCTGCAACCTTAAGACCACATACAGATCCAAGAAACCCGCTAAGAACCTCAAGATGCCCGGCGTCT
ACTATGTGGACAGGAGACTGGAAAGAATCAAGGAGGCCGACAAAGAGACATACGTCGAGCAGCACGAGGT
GGCTGTGGCCAGATACTGCGACCTCCCTAGCAAACTGGGGCACAAACTTAATTGAGAATTCTACCACCCA
GCTTTCTTGTACAAAGTGGTACGTCTCAAGACCAGAGGTCTCTGCTTATCTCTTAGGGAAGGCAATAGAT
TGTATAGGGGAAGGCAATAGATTGTATAGGGGAAGGCAATAGATTGTATAGGGGAAGGCAATAGATTGTA
TAGCAACCAGAAGAGACCTGTGCTTCACTCCTCAGGTGCAGGCTGCCTATCAGAAGGTGGTGGCTGGTGT
GGCCAATGCCCTGGCTCACAAATACCACTGAGATCTTTTTCCCTCTGCCAAAAATTATGGGGACATCATG
AAGCCCCTTGAGCATCTGACTTCTGGCTAATAAAGGAAATTTATTTTCATTGCAATAGTGTGTTGGAATT
TTTTGTGTCTCTCACTCGGAAGGACATATGGGAGGGCAAATCATTTAAAACATCAGAATGAGTATTTGGT
TTAGAGTTTGGCAACATATGCCCATATGCTGGCTGCCATGAACAAAGGTTGGCTATAAAGAGGTCATCAG
TATATGAAACAGCCCCCTGCTGTCCATTCCTTATTCCATAGAAAAGCCTTGACTTGAGGTTAGATTTTTT
TTATATTTTGTTTTGTGTTATTTTTTTCTTTAACATCCCTAAAATTTTCCTTACATGTTTTACTAGCCAG
ATTTTTCCTCCTCTCCTGACTACTCCCAGTCATAGCTGTCCCTCTTCTCTTATGGAGATCCCGAGCGGTG
CGTTTTTATGCTTGTAGTATTGTATAATGTTTTTAAGATCCAAGCTTCTGACCTCTTCTCTTCCTCCCAC
AGGGCCTCGAGACAATTGCATCGATGGTACCAGTGAAAGTCTGCAATGAATTCGAGTTGGCGCGCCTGTC
ATTCTAAATCTCTCTTTCAGCCTAAAGCTTTTTCCCCGTATCCCCCCAGGTGTCTGCAGGCTCAAAGAGC
AGCGAGAAGCGTTCAGAGGAAAGCGATCCCGTGCCACCTTCCCCGTGCCCGGGCTGTCCCCGCACGCTGC
CGGCTCGGGGATGCGGGGGGAGCGCCGGACCGGAGCGGAGCCCCGGGCGGCTCGCTGCTGCCCCCTAGCG
GGGGAGGGACGTAATTACATCCCTGGGGGCTTTGGGAGGGGGCTGTCCCCGTGAGCTCCCAGGCGCGCCT
GTCATTCTAAATCTCTCTTTCAGCCTAAAGCTTTTTCCCCGTATCCCCCCAGGTGTCTGCAGGCTCAAAG
AGCAGCGAGAAGCGTTCAGAGGAAAGCGATCCCGTGCCACCTTCCCCGTGCCCGGGCTGTCCCCGCACGC
TGCCGGCTCGGGGATGCGGGGGGAGCGCCGGACCGGAGCGGAGCCCCGGGCGGCTCGCTGCTGCCCCCTA
GCGGGGGAGGGACGTAATTACATCCCTGGGGGCTTTGGGGGGGGGCTGTCCCCGTGAGCTCCCAGGCGCG
CCAACTCGGTACCGTATCGATGTCGACGTTAACGCTAGTGATATCAACTTTGTATAGAAAAGTTGGCTCC
GAATTCGCCCTTGACAGCAGAGATCCAGTTTGGTTAATTAATTGGCTCCGGTGCCCGTCAGTGGGCAGAG
CGCACATCGCCCACAGTCCCCGAGAAGTTGTGGGGAGGGGTCGGCAATTGAACCGGTGCCTAGAGAAGGT
GGCGCGGGGTAAACTGGGAAAGTGATGTCGTGTACTGGCTCCGCCTTTTTCCCGAGGGTGGGGGAGAACC
GTATATAAGTGCAGTAGTCGCCGTGAACGTTCTTTTTCGCAACGGGTTTGCCGCCAGAACACAGGTAAGT
GCCGTGTGTGGTTCCCGCGGGCCTGGCCTCTTTACGGGTTATGGCCCTTGCGTGCCTTGAATTACTTCCA
CCTGGCTGCAGTACGTGATTCTTGATCCCGAGCTTCGGGTTGGAAGTGGGTGGGAGAGTTCGAGGCCTTG
CGCTTAAGGAGCCCCTTCGCCTCGTGCTTGAGTTGAGGCCTGGCCTGGGCGCTGGGGCCGCCGCGTGCGA
ATCTGGTGGCACCTTCGCGCCTGTCTCGCTGCTTTCGATAAGTCTCTAGCCATTTAAAATTTTTGATGAC
CTGCTGCGACGCTTTTTTTCTGGCAAGATAGTCTTGTAAATGCGGGCCAAGATCTGCACACTGGTATTTC
GGTTTTTGGGGCCGCGGGCGGCGACGGGGCCCGTGCGTCCCAGCGCACATGTTCGGCGAGGCGGGGCCTG
CGAGCGCGGCCACCGAGAATCGGACGGGGGTAGTCTCAAGCTGGCCGGCCTGCTCTGGTGCCTGGCCTCG
CGCCGCCGTGTATCGCCCCGCCCTGGGCGGCAAGGCTGGCCCGGTCGGCACCAGTTGCGTGAGCGGAAAG
ATGGCCGCTTCCCGGCCCTGCTGCAGGGAGCTCAAAATGGAGGACGCGGCGCTCGGGAGAGCGGGCGGGT
GAGTCACCCACACAAAGGAAAAGGGCCTTTCCGTCCTCAGCCGTCGCTTCATGTGACTCCACGGAGTACC
GGGCGCCGTCCAGGCACCTCGATTAGTTCTCGAGCTTTTGGAGTACGTCGTCTTTAGGTTGGGGGGAGGG
GTTTTATGCGATGGAGTTTCCCCACACTGAGTGGGTGGAGACTGAAGTTAGGCCAGCTTGGCACTTGATG
TAATTCTCCTTGGAATTTGCCCTTTTTGAGTTTGGATCTTGGTTCATTCTCAAGCCTCAGACAGTGGTTC
AAAGTTTTTTTCTTCCATTTCAGGTGTCGTGAGAAGGGCGAATTCGACCCAAGTTTGTACAAAAAAGCAG
GCTCGCCACCATGGTGAGCAAGGGCGAGGAGCTGTTCACCGGGGTGGTGCCCATCCTGGTCGAGCTGGAC
GGCGACGTAAACGGCCACAAGTTCAGCGTGAGGGGCGAGGGCGAGGGCGATGCCACCAACGGCAAGCTGA
CCCTGAAGTTCATCTGCACCACCGGCAAGCTGCCCGTGCCCTGGCCCACCCTCGTGACCACCCTGAGCCA
CGGCGTGCAGTGCTTCGCCCGCTACCCCGACCACATGAAGCAGCACGACTTCTTCAAGTCCGCCATGCCC
GAAGGCTACGTCCAGGAGCGCACCATCTTCTTCAAGGACGACGGCACCTACAAGACCCGCGCCGAGGTGA
AGTTCGAGGGCGACACCCTAGTGAACCGCATCGAGCTGAAGGGCGTCGACTTCAAGGAGGACGGCAACAT
CCTGGGGCACAAGCTGGAGTACAACTTCAACAGCCACAACATCTATATCATGGCCGTCAAGCAGAAGAAC
GGCATCAAGGTGAACTTCAAGATCCGCCACAACGTGGAGGACGGCAGCGTGCAGCTCGCCGACCACTACC
AGCAGAACACCCCCATCGGCGACGGCCCCGTGCTGCTGCCCGACAGCCACTACCTGAGCACCCAGTCCGT
GCTGAGCAAAGACCCCAACGAGAAGCGCGATCACATGGTCCTGCTGGAGTTCCGCACCGCCGCCGGGATC
ACTCTCGGCATGGACGAGCTGTACAAGTAATACCACCCAGCTTTCTTGTACAAAGTGGTACGCGTGAATT
CACTCCTCAGGTGCAGGCTGCCTATCAGAAGGTGGTGGCTGGTGTGGCCAATGCCCTGGCTCACAAATAC
CACTGAGATCTTTTTCCCTCTGCCAAAAATTATGGGGACATCATGAAGCCCCTTGAGCATCTGACTTCTG
GCTAATAAAGGAAATTTATTTTCATTGCAATAGTGTGTTGGAATTTTTTGTGTCTCTCACTCGGAAGGAC
ATATGGGAGGGCAAATCATTTAAAACATCAGAATGAGTATTTGGTTTAGAGTTTGGCAACATATGCCCAT
ATGCTGGCTGCCATGAACAAAGGTTGGCTATAAAGAGGTCATCAGTATATGAAACAGCCCCCTGCTGTCC
ATTCCTTATTCCATAGAAAAGCCTTGACTTGAGGTTAGATTTTTTTTATATTTTGTTTTGTGTTATTTTT
TTCTTTAACATCCCTAAAATTTTCCTTACATGTTTTACTAGCCAGATTTTTCCTCCTCTCCTGACTACTC
CCAGTCATAGCTGTCCCTCTTCTCTTATGGAGATCCCTCGACCTGCAGCCCAAGCTTGGCGTAATCATGG
TCATAGCTGTTTCCTGTGTGAAATTGTTATCCGCTCACAATTCCACACAACATACGAGCCGGAAGCATAA
AGTGTAAAGCCTGGGGTGCCTAATGAGTGAGCTAACTCACATTAATTGCGTTGCGCTCACTGCCCGCTTT
CCAGTCGGGAAACCTGTCGTGCCAGCGGATCGACAGTACTAAGCTTGGTCTAATACCCAATCTCTCGTCT
TATCCAGATGTTTTATACGCCTCTGGCCCGTGTCTCAAAATCTCTGATGTTACATTGCACAAGATAAAAT
AATATCATCATGAACAATAAAACTGTCTGCTTACATAAACAGTAATACAAGGGGTGTTATGAGCCATATT
CAACGGGAAACGTCGAGGCCGCGATTAAATTCCAACATGGATGCTGATTTATATGGGTATAAATGGGCTC
GCGATAATGTCGGGCAATCAGGTGCGACAATCTATCGCTTGTATGGGAAGCCCGATGCGCCAGAGTTGTT
TCTGAAACATGGCAAAGGTAGCGTTGCCAATGATGTTACAGATGAGATGGTCAGACTAAACTGGCTGACG
GAATTTATGCCTCTTCCGACCATCAAGCATTTTATCCGTACTCCTGATGATGCATGGTTACTCACCACTG
CGATCCCCGGAAAAACAGCATTCCAGGTATTAGAAGAATATCCTGATTCAGGTGAAAATATTGTTGATGC
GCTGGCAGTGTTCCTGCGCCGGTTGCATTCGATTCCTGTTTGTAATTGTCCTTTTAACAGCGATCGCGTA
TTTCGTCTCGCTCAGGCGCAATCACGAATGAATAACGGTTTGGTTGATGCGAGTGATTTTGATGACGAGC
GTAATGGCTGGCCTGTTGAACAAGTCTGGAAAGAAATGCATAAACTTTTGCCATTCTCACCGGATTCAGT
CGTCACTCATGGTGATTTCTCACTTGATAACCTTATTTTTGACGAGGGGAAATTAATAGGTTGTATTGAT
GTTGGACGAGTCGGAATCGCAGACCGATACCAGGATCTTGCCATCCTATGGAACTGCCTCGGTGAGTTTT
CTCCTTCATTACAGAAACGGCTTTTTCAAAAATATGGTATTGATAATCCTGATATGAATAAATTGCAGTT
TCATTTGATGCTCGATGAGTTTTTCTAATCAGAATTGGTTAATTGGTTGTAACACTGGCAGAGCATTACG
CTGACTTGACGGGACGGCGCAAGCTCATGACCAAAATCCCTTAACGTGAGTTACGCGTCGTTCCACTGAG
CGTCAGAGGTATCACTAGTATTACAGAGGTAAGTTATAACAGTCGCCTAACCC
