Features (pLannotate 1.2.2; 28 found; start..end, strand, type, name):
     20..231     +  promoter       EF-1α core promoter: core promoter for human elongation factor EF-1α
    232..1170    +  intron         EF-1α intron A: intron upstream of the start codon of human EF-1α
   1197..1217    +  protein_bind   attB1: mutant version of attB; core recombination site for the Gateway® BP reaction BP Clonase™
   1237..1932    +  CDS            mKate2: mKate2 is a basic (constitutively fluorescent) red fluorescent protein published in 2009, derived from Entacmaea quadricolor. It is reported to be a rapidly-maturing monomer with moderate acid sensitivity.
   1952..1976    -  protein_bind   attB2: mutant version of attB; recombination site for the Gateway® BP reaction BP Clonase™
   2120..2194    +  CDS            HBB (fragment): HBB_PONPY - Experimental evidence at transcript level: Swiss-Prot protein existence level 2. Involved in oxygen transport from the lung to the various peripheral tissues. From Pongo pygmaeus (Bornean orangutan).
   2265..2320    +  polyA_signal   β-globin poly(A) signal: rabbit β-globin polyadenylation signal (Gil and Proudfoot, 1987)
   2704..2729    +  misc_feature   SA: splice acceptor site
   3401..3421    +  protein_bind   attB4: mutant version of attB; core recombination site for the Gateway® BP reaction BP Clonase™
   3489..3700    +  promoter       EF-1α core promoter: core promoter for human elongation factor EF-1α
   3701..4639    +  intron         EF-1α intron A: intron upstream of the start codon of human EF-1α
   4666..4686    +  protein_bind   attB1: mutant version of attB; core recombination site for the Gateway® BP reaction BP Clonase™
   4700..5416    +  CDS            EBFP2: EBFP2 is a basic (constitutively fluorescent) blue fluorescent protein published in 2007, derived from Aequorea victoria. It is reported to be a rapidly-maturing monomer with moderate acid sensitivity.
   5421..5445    -  protein_bind   attB2: mutant version of attB; recombination site for the Gateway® BP reaction BP Clonase™
   5449..5529    +  CDS            HBB (fragment): HBB_PONPY - Experimental evidence at transcript level: Swiss-Prot protein existence level 2. Involved in oxygen transport from the lung to the various peripheral tissues. From Pongo pygmaeus (Bornean orangutan).
   5600..5655    +  polyA_signal   β-globin poly(A) signal: rabbit β-globin polyadenylation signal (Gil and Proudfoot, 1987)
   6038..6060    -  protein_bind   lac operator (fragment): The lac repressor binds to the lac operator to inhibit transcription in E. coli. This inhibition can be relieved by adding lactose or isopropyl-β-D-thiogalactopyranoside (IPTG). lac repressor encoded by lacI
   6064..6094    -  promoter       lac promoter: promoter for the E. coli lac operon
   6109..6130    -  protein_bind   CAP binding site: CAP binding activates transcription in the presence of cAMP. E. coli catabolite activator protein
   6143..6182    -  CDS            lacI (fragment): lac repressor; lacI; The lac repressor binds to the lac operator to inhibit transcription in E. coli. This inhibition can be relieved by adding lactose or isopropyl-β-D-thiogalactopyranoside (IPTG).
   6355..7164    +  CDS            KanR: aminoglycoside phosphotransferase; aph(3')-Ia; confers resistance to kanamycin in bacteria or G418 (Geneticin®) in eukaryotes
   7416..8004    -  rep_origin     ori: high-copy-number ColE1/pMB1/pBR322/pUC origin of replication
   8175..9035    -  CDS            AmpR: β-lactamase; bla; confers resistance to ampicillin, carbenicillin, and related antibiotics
   9036..9107    -  promoter       AmpR promoter: bla
   9192..9791    +  CDS            PuroR: puromycin N-acetyltransferase; pac from Streptomyces alboniger; confers resistance to puromycin
   9806..9886    +  CDS            HBB (fragment): HBB_PONPY - Experimental evidence at transcript level: Swiss-Prot protein existence level 2. Involved in oxygen transport from the lung to the various peripheral tissues. From Pongo pygmaeus (Bornean orangutan).
   9957..10012   +  polyA_signal   β-globin poly(A) signal: rabbit β-globin polyadenylation signal (Gil and Proudfoot, 1987)
  10991..11011   +  protein_bind   attB4: mutant version of attB; core recombination site for the Gateway® BP reaction BP Clonase™
>Addgene plasmid #103154 | LSB-hsa-let-7f-1-3p | addgene full sequence | sequence record 213240 | Addgene NGS Result
GGCTCCGGTGCCCGTCAGTGGGCAGAGCGCACATCGCCCACAGTCCCCGAGAAGTTGTGGGGAGGGGTCG
GCAATTGAACCGGTGCCTAGAGAAGGTGGCGCGGGGTAAACTGGGAAAGTGATGTCGTGTACTGGCTCCG
CCTTTTTCCCGAGGGTGGGGGAGAACCGTATATAAGTGCAGTAGTCGCCGTGAACGTTCTTTTTCGCAAC
GGGTTTGCCGCCAGAACACAGGTAAGTGCCGTGTGTGGTTCCCGCGGGCCTGGCCTCTTTACGGGTTATG
GCCCTTGCGTGCCTTGAATTACTTCCACCTGGCTGCAGTACGTGATTCTTGATCCCGAGCTTCGGGTTGG
AAGTGGGTGGGAGAGTTCGAGGCCTTGCGCTTAAGGAGCCCCTTCGCCTCGTGCTTGAGTTGAGGCCTGG
CCTGGGCGCTGGGGCCGCCGCGTGCGAATCTGGTGGCACCTTCGCGCCTGTCTCGCTGCTTTCGATAAGT
CTCTAGCCATTTAAAATTTTTGATGACCTGCTGCGACGCTTTTTTTCTGGCAAGATAGTCTTGTAAATGC
GGGCCAAGATCTGCACACTGGTATTTCGGTTTTTGGGGCCGCGGGCGGCGACGGGGCCCGTGCGTCCCAG
CGCACATGTTCGGCGAGGCGGGGCCTGCGAGCGCGGCCACCGAGAATCGGACGGGGGTAGTCTCAAGCTG
GCCGGCCTGCTCTGGTGCCTGGCCTCGCGCCGCCGTGTATCGCCCCGCCCTGGGCGGCAAGGCTGGCCCG
GTCGGCACCAGTTGCGTGAGCGGAAAGATGGCCGCTTCCCGGCCCTGCTGCAGGGAGCTCAAAATGGAGG
ACGCGGCGCTCGGGAGAGCGGGCGGGTGAGTCACCCACACAAAGGAAAAGGGCCTTTCCGTCCTCAGCCG
TCGCTTCATGTGACTCCACGGAGTACCGGGCGCCGTCCAGGCACCTCGATTAGTTCTCGAGCTTTTGGAG
TACGTCGTCTTTAGGTTGGGGGGAGGGGTTTTATGCGATGGAGTTTCCCCACACTGAGTGGGTGGAGACT
GAAGTTAGGCCAGCTTGGCACTTGATGTAATTCTCCTTGGAATTTGCCCTTTTTGAGTTTGGATCTTGGT
TCATTCTCAAGCCTCAGACAGTGGTTCAAAGTTTTTTTCTTCCATTTCAGGTGTCGTGAGAAGGGCGAAT
TCGACCCAAGTTTGTACAAAAAAGCAGGCTGGATCCAGGTGCCACCATGGTGAGCGAGCTGATTAAGGAG
AACATGCACATGAAGCTGTACATGGAGGGCACCGTGAACAACCACCACTTCAAGTGCACATCCGAGGGCG
AAGGCAAGCCCTACGAGGGCACCCAGACCATGAGAATCAAGGCGGTCGAGGGCGGCCCTCTCCCCTTCGC
CTTCGACATCCTGGCTACCAGCTTCATGTACGGCAGCAAAACCTTCATCAACCACACCCAGGGCATCCCC
GACTTCTTTAAGCAGTCCTTCCCCGAGGGCTTCACATGGGAGAGAGTCACCACATACGAAGATGGGGGCG
TGCTGACCGCTACCCAGGACACCAGCCTCCAGGACGGCTGCCTCATCTACAACGTCAAGATCAGAGGGGT
GAACTTCCCATCCAACGGCCCTGTGATGCAGAAGAAAACACTCGGCTGGGAGGCCTCCACCGAGACACTG
TACCCCGCTGACGGCGGCCTGGAAGGCAGAGCCGACATGGCCCTGAAGCTCGTGGGCGGGGGCCACCTGA
TCTGCAACCTTAAGACCACATACAGATCCAAGAAACCCGCTAAGAACCTCAAGATGCCCGGCGTCTACTA
TGTGGACAGGAGACTGGAAAGAATCAAGGAGGCCGACAAAGAGACATACGTCGAGCAGCACGAGGTGGCT
GTGGCCAGATACTGCGACCTCCCTAGCAAACTGGGGCACAAACTTAATTGAGAATTCTACCACCCAGCTT
TCTTGTACAAAGTGGTACGTCTCAAGACCAGAGGTCTCTGCTTATCTCTTAGGGAAGGCAATAGATTGTA
TAGGGGAAGGCAATAGATTGTATAGGGGAAGGCAATAGATTGTATAGGGGAAGGCAATAGATTGTATAGC
AACCAGAAGAGACCTGTGCTTCACTCCTCAGGTGCAGGCTGCCTATCAGAAGGTGGTGGCTGGTGTGGCC
AATGCCCTGGCTCACAAATACCACTGAGATCTTTTTCCCTCTGCCAAAAATTATGGGGACATCATGAAGC
CCCTTGAGCATCTGACTTCTGGCTAATAAAGGAAATTTATTTTCATTGCAATAGTGTGTTGGAATTTTTT
GTGTCTCTCACTCGGAAGGACATATGGGAGGGCAAATCATTTAAAACATCAGAATGAGTATTTGGTTTAG
AGTTTGGCAACATATGCCCATATGCTGGCTGCCATGAACAAAGGTTGGCTATAAAGAGGTCATCAGTATA
TGAAACAGCCCCCTGCTGTCCATTCCTTATTCCATAGAAAAGCCTTGACTTGAGGTTAGATTTTTTTTAT
ATTTTGTTTTGTGTTATTTTTTTCTTTAACATCCCTAAAATTTTCCTTACATGTTTTACTAGCCAGATTT
TTCCTCCTCTCCTGACTACTCCCAGTCATAGCTGTCCCTCTTCTCTTATGGAGATCCCGAGCGGTGCGTT
TTTATGCTTGTAGTATTGTATAATGTTTTTAAGATCCAAGCTTCTGACCTCTTCTCTTCCTCCCACAGGG
CCTCGAGACAATTGCATCGATGGTACCAGTGAAAGTCTGCAATGAATTCGAGTTGGCGCGCCTGTCATTC
TAAATCTCTCTTTCAGCCTAAAGCTTTTTCCCCGTATCCCCCCAGGTGTCTGCAGGCTCAAAGAGCAGCG
AGAAGCGTTCAGAGGAAAGCGATCCCGTGCCACCTTCCCCGTGCCCGGGCTGTCCCCGCACGCTGCCGGC
TCGGGGATGCGGGGGGAGCGCCGGACCGGAGCGGAGCCCCGGGCGGCTCGCTGCTGCCCCCTAGCGGGGG
AGGGACGTAATTACATCCCTGGGGGCTTTGGGAGGGGGCTGTCCCCGTGAGCTCCCAGGCGCGCCTGTCA
TTCTAAATCTCTCTTTCAGCCTAAAGCTTTTTCCCCGTATCCCCCCAGGTGTCTGCAGGCTCAAAGAGCA
GCGAGAAGCGTTCAGAGGAAAGCGATCCCGTGCCACCTTCCCCGTGCCCGGGCTGTCCCCGCACGCTGCC
GGCTCGGGGATGCGGGGGGAGCGCCGGACCGGAGCGGAGCCCCGGGCGGCTCGCTGCTGCCCCCTAGCGG
GGGAGGGACGTAATTACATCCCTGGGGGCTTTGGGGGGGGGCTGTCCCCGTGAGCTCCCAGGCGCGCCAA
CTCGGTACCGTATCGATGTCGACGTTAACGCTAGTGATATCAACTTTGTATAGAAAAGTTGGCTCCGAAT
TCGCCCTTGACAGCAGAGATCCAGTTTGGTTAATTAATTGGCTCCGGTGCCCGTCAGTGGGCAGAGCGCA
CATCGCCCACAGTCCCCGAGAAGTTGTGGGGAGGGGTCGGCAATTGAACCGGTGCCTAGAGAAGGTGGCG
CGGGGTAAACTGGGAAAGTGATGTCGTGTACTGGCTCCGCCTTTTTCCCGAGGGTGGGGGAGAACCGTAT
ATAAGTGCAGTAGTCGCCGTGAACGTTCTTTTTCGCAACGGGTTTGCCGCCAGAACACAGGTAAGTGCCG
TGTGTGGTTCCCGCGGGCCTGGCCTCTTTACGGGTTATGGCCCTTGCGTGCCTTGAATTACTTCCACCTG
GCTGCAGTACGTGATTCTTGATCCCGAGCTTCGGGTTGGAAGTGGGTGGGAGAGTTCGAGGCCTTGCGCT
TAAGGAGCCCCTTCGCCTCGTGCTTGAGTTGAGGCCTGGCCTGGGCGCTGGGGCCGCCGCGTGCGAATCT
GGTGGCACCTTCGCGCCTGTCTCGCTGCTTTCGATAAGTCTCTAGCCATTTAAAATTTTTGATGACCTGC
TGCGACGCTTTTTTTCTGGCAAGATAGTCTTGTAAATGCGGGCCAAGATCTGCACACTGGTATTTCGGTT
TTTGGGGCCGCGGGCGGCGACGGGGCCCGTGCGTCCCAGCGCACATGTTCGGCGAGGCGGGGCCTGCGAG
CGCGGCCACCGAGAATCGGACGGGGGTAGTCTCAAGCTGGCCGGCCTGCTCTGGTGCCTGGCCTCGCGCC
GCCGTGTATCGCCCCGCCCTGGGCGGCAAGGCTGGCCCGGTCGGCACCAGTTGCGTGAGCGGAAAGATGG
CCGCTTCCCGGCCCTGCTGCAGGGAGCTCAAAATGGAGGACGCGGCGCTCGGGAGAGCGGGCGGGTGAGT
CACCCACACAAAGGAAAAGGGCCTTTCCGTCCTCAGCCGTCGCTTCATGTGACTCCACGGAGTACCGGGC
GCCGTCCAGGCACCTCGATTAGTTCTCGAGCTTTTGGAGTACGTCGTCTTTAGGTTGGGGGGAGGGGTTT
TATGCGATGGAGTTTCCCCACACTGAGTGGGTGGAGACTGAAGTTAGGCCAGCTTGGCACTTGATGTAAT
TCTCCTTGGAATTTGCCCTTTTTGAGTTTGGATCTTGGTTCATTCTCAAGCCTCAGACAGTGGTTCAAAG
TTTTTTTCTTCCATTTCAGGTGTCGTGAGAAGGGCGAATTCGACCCAAGTTTGTACAAAAAAGCAGGCTG
ACCGCCACCATGGTGAGCAAGGGCGAGGAGCTGTTCACCGGGGTGGTGCCCATCCTGGTCGAGCTGGACG
GCGACGTAAACGGCCACAAGTTCAGCGTGAGGGGCGAGGGCGAGGGCGATGCCACCAACGGCAAGCTGAC
CCTGAAGTTCATCTGCACCACCGGCAAGCTGCCCGTGCCCTGGCCCACCCTCGTGACCACCCTGAGCCAC
GGCGTGCAGTGCTTCGCCCGCTACCCCGACCACATGAAGCAGCACGACTTCTTCAAGTCCGCCATGCCCG
AAGGCTACGTCCAGGAGCGCACCATCTTCTTCAAGGACGACGGCACCTACAAGACCCGCGCCGAGGTGAA
GTTCGAGGGCGACACCCTAGTGAACCGCATCGAGCTGAAGGGCGTCGACTTCAAGGAGGACGGCAACATC
CTGGGGCACAAGCTGGAGTACAACTTCAACAGCCACAACATCTATATCATGGCCGTCAAGCAGAAGAACG
GCATCAAGGTGAACTTCAAGATCCGCCACAACGTGGAGGACGGCAGCGTGCAGCTCGCCGACCACTACCA
GCAGAACACCCCCATCGGCGACGGCCCCGTGCTGCTGCCCGACAGCCACTACCTGAGCACCCAGTCCGTG
CTGAGCAAAGACCCCAACGAGAAGCGCGATCACATGGTCCTGCTGGAGTTCCGCACCGCCGCCGGGATCA
CTCTCGGCATGGACGAGCTGTACAAGTAATACCCAGCTTTCTTGTACAAAGTGGTACGCGTGAATTCACT
CCTCAGGTGCAGGCTGCCTATCAGAAGGTGGTGGCTGGTGTGGCCAATGCCCTGGCTCACAAATACCACT
GAGATCTTTTTCCCTCTGCCAAAAATTATGGGGACATCATGAAGCCCCTTGAGCATCTGACTTCTGGCTA
ATAAAGGAAATTTATTTTCATTGCAATAGTGTGTTGGAATTTTTTGTGTCTCTCACTCGGAAGGACATAT
GGGAGGGCAAATCATTTAAAACATCAGAATGAGTATTTGGTTTAGAGTTTGGCAACATATGCCCATATGC
TGGCTGCCATGAACAAAGGTTGGCTATAAAGAGGTCATCAGTATATGAAACAGCCCCCTGCTGTCCATTC
CTTATTCCATAGAAAAGCCTTGACTTGAGGTTAGATTTTTTTTATATTTTGTTTTGTGTTATTTTTTTCT
TTAACATCCCTAAAATTTTCCTTACATGTTTTACTAGCCAGATTTTTCCTCCTCTCCTGACTACTCCCAG
TCATAGCTGTCCCTCTTCTCTTATGGAGATCCCTCGACCTGCAGCCCAAGCTTGGCGTAATCATGGTCAT
AGCTGTTTCCTGTGTGAAATTGTTATCCGCTCACAATTCCACACAACATACGAGCCGGAAGCATAAAGTG
TAAAGCCTGGGGTGCCTAATGAGTGAGCTAACTCACATTAATTGCGTTGCGCTCACTGCCCGCTTTCCAG
TCGGGAAACCTGTCGTGCCAGCGGATCGACAGTACTAAGCTTGGTCTAATACCCAATCTCTCGTCTTATC
CAGATGTTTTATACGCCTCTGGCCCGTGTCTCAAAATCTCTGATGTTACATTGCACAAGATAAAAATATA
TCATCATGAACAATAAAACTGTCTGCTTACATAAACAGTAATACAAGGGGTGTTATGAGCCATATTCAAC
GGGAAACGTCGAGGCCGCGATTAAATTCCAACATGGATGCTGATTTATATGGGTATAAATGGGCTCGCGA
TAATGTCGGGCAATCAGGTGCGACAATCTATCGCTTGTATGGGAAGCCCGATGCGCCAGAGTTGTTTCTG
AAACATGGCAAAGGTAGCGTTGCCAATGATGTTACAGATGAGATGGTCAGACTAAACTGGCTGACGGAAT
TTATGCCTCTTCCGACCATCAAGCATTTTATCCGTACTCCTGATGATGCATGGTTACTCACCACTGCGAT
CCCCGGAAAAACAGCATTCCAGGTATTAGAAGAATATCCTGATTCAGGTGAAAATATTGTTGATGCGCTG
GCAGTGTTCCTGCGCCGGTTGCATTCGATTCCTGTTTGTAATTGTCCTTTTAACAGCGATCGCGTATTTC
GTCTCGCTCAGGCGCAATCACGAATGAATAACGGTTTGGTTGATGCGAGTGATTTTGATGACGAGCGTAA
TGGCTGGCCTGTTGAACAAGTCTGGAAAGAAATGCATAAACTTTTGCCATTCTCACCGGATTCAGTCGTC
ACTCATGGTGATTTCTCACTTGATAACCTTATTTTTGACGAGGGGAAATTAATAGGTTGTATTGATGTTG
GACGAGTCGGAATCGCAGACCGATACCAGGATCTTGCCATCCTATGGAACTGCCTCGGTGAGTTTTCTCC
TTCATTACAGAAACGGCTTTTTCAAAAATATGGTATTGATAATCCTGATATGAATAAATTGCAGTTTCAT
TTGATGCTCGATGAGTTTTTCTAATCAGAATTGGTTAATTGGTTGTAACACTGGCAGAGCATTACGCTGA
CTTGACGGGACGGCGCAAGCTCATGACCAAAATCCCTTAACGTGAGTTACGCGTCGTTCCACTGAGCGTC
AGAGGTATCACTAGTATTACAGAGGTAAGTTATAACAGTCGCCTAACCCAATTGAGGGGATAACGCAGGA
AAGAACATGTGAGCAAAAGGCCAGCAAAAGGCCAGGAACCGTAAAAAGGCCGCGTTGCTGGCGTTTTTCC
ATAGGCTCCGCCCCCCTGACGAGCATCACAAAAATCGACGCTCAAGTCAGAGGTGGCGAAACCCGACAGG
ACTATAAAGATACCAGGCGTTTCCCCCTGGAAGCTCCCTCGTGCGCTCTCCTGTTCCGACCCTGCCGCTT
ACCGGATACCTGTCCGCCTTTCTCCCTTCGGGAAGCGTGGCGCTTTCTCATAGCTCACGCTGTAGGTATC
TCAGTTCGGTGTAGGTCGTTCGCTCCAAGCTGGGCTGTGTGCACGAACCCCCCGTTCAGCCCGACCGCTG
CGCCTTATCCGGTAACTATCGTCTTGAGTCCAACCCGGTAAGACACGACTTATCGCCACTGGCAGCAGCC
ACTGGTAACAGGATTAGCAGAGCGAGGTATGTAGGCGGTGCTACAGAGTTCTTGAAGTGGTGGCCTAACT
ACGGCTACACTAGAAGAACAGTATTTGGTATCTGCGCTCTGCTGAAGCCAGTTACCTTCGGAAAAAGAGT
TGGTAGCTCTTGATCCGGCAAACAAACCACCGCTGGTAGCGGTGGTTTTTTTGTTTGCAAGCAGCAGATT
ACGCGCAGAAAAAAAGGATCTCAAGAAGATCCTTTGATCTTTTCTACGGGGTCTGACGCTCAGTGGAACG
AAAACTCACGTTAAGGGATTTTGGTCATGAGATTATCAAAAAGGATCTTCACCTAGATCCTTTTAAATTA
AAAATGAAGTTTTAAATCAATCTAAAGTATATATGAGTAAACTTGGTCTGACAGTTACCAATGCTTAATC
AGTGAGGCACCTATCTCAGCGATCTGTCTATTTCGTTCATCCATAGTTGCCTGACTCCCCGTCGTGTAGA
TAACTACGATACGGGAGGGCTTACCATCTGGCCCCAGTGCTGCAATGATACCGCGAGAACCACGCTCACC
GGCTCCAGATTTATCAGCAATAAACCAGCCAGCCGGAAGGGCCGAGCGCAGAAGTGGTCCTGCAACTTTA
TCCGCCTCCATCCAGTCTATTAATTGTTGCCGGGAAGCTAGAGTAAGTAGTTCGCCAGTTAATAGTTTGC
GCAACGTTGTTGCCATTGCTACAGGCATCGTGGTGTCACGCTCGTCGTTTGGTATGGCTTCATTCAGCTC
CGGTTCCCAACGATCAAGGCGAGTTACATGATCCCCCATGTTGTGCAAAAAAGCGGTTAGCTCCTTCGGT
CCTCCGATCGTTGTCAGAAGTAAGTTGGCCGCAGTGTTATCACTCATGGTTATGGCAGCACTGCATAATT
CTCTTACTGTCATGCCATCCGTAAGATGCTTTTCTGTGACTGGTGAGTACTCAACCAAGTCATTCTGAGA
ATAGTGTATGCGGCGACCGAGTTGCTCTTGCCCGGCGTCAATACGGGATAATACCGCGCCACATAGCAGA
ACTTTAAAAGTGCTCATCATTGGAAAACGTTCTTCGGGGCGAAAACTCTCAAGGATCTTACCGCTGTTGA
GATCCAGTTCGATGTAACCCACTCGTGCACCCAACTGATCTTCAGCATCTTTTACTTTCACCAGCGTTTC
TGGGTGAGCAAAAACAGGAAGGCAAAATGCCGCAAAAAAGGGAATAAGGGCGACACGGAAATGTTGAATA
CTCATACTCTTCCTTTTTCAATATTATTGAAGCATTTATCAAGGTTATTGTCTCATGAGCGGATACATAT
TTGAATGTACCGAATTTCTCGAGGGCTTGTCGACGACGGCGGTCTCCGTCGTCAGGATCATGAATTCGAC
CGCCTGTCTCAAGGTGCCACCATGACCGAGTACAAGCCCACGGTGCGCCTCGCCACCCGCGACGACGTCC
CCCGGGCCGTACGCACCCTCGCCGCCGCGTTCGCCGACTACCCCGCCACGCGCCACACCGTCGACCCGGA
CCGCCACATCGAGCGGGTCACCGAGCTGCAAGAACTCTTCCTCACGCGCGTCGGGCTCGACATCGGCAAG
GTGTGGGTCGCGGACGACGGCGCCGCGGTGGCGGTCTGGACCACGCCGGAGAGCGTCGAAGCGGGGGCGG
TGTTCGCCGAGATCGGCCCGCGCATGGCCGAGTTGAGCGGTTCCCGGCTGGCCGCGCAGCAACAGATGGA
AGGCCTCCTGGCGCCGCACCGGCCCAAGGAGCCCGCGTGGTTCCTGGCCACCGTCGGCGTCTCGCCCGAC
CACCAGGGCAAGGGTCTGGGCAGCGCCGTCGTGCTCCCCGGAGTGGAGGCGGCCGAGCGCGCCGGGGTGC
CCGCCTTCCTGGAGACATCCGCGCCCCGCAACCTCCCCTTCTACGAGCGGCTCGGCTTCACCGTCACCGC
CGACGTCGAGGTGCCCGAAGGACCGCGCACCTGGTGCATGACCCGCAAGCCCGGTGCCTGAGCTTTGAGA
CTACGCGTGAATTCACTCCTCAGGTGCAGGCTGCCTATCAGAAGGTGGTGGCTGGTGTGGCCAATGCCCT
GGCTCACAAATACCACTGAGATCTTTTTCCCTCTGCCAAAAATTATGGGGACATCATGAAGCCCCTTGAG
CATCTGACTTCTGGCTAATAAAGGAAATTTATTTTCATTGCAATAGTGTGTTGGAATTTTTTGTGTCTCT
CACTCGGAAGGACATATGGGAGGGCAAATCATTTAAAACATCAGAATGAGTATTTGGTTTAGAGTTTGGC
AACATATGCCCATATGCTGGCTGCCATGAACAAAGGTTGGCTATAAAGAGGTCATCAGTATATGAAACAG
CCCCCTGCTGTCCATTCCTTATTCCATAGAAAAGCCTTGACTTGAGGTTAGATTTTTTTTATATTTTGTT
TTGTGTTATTTTTTTCTTTAACATCCCTAAAATTTTCCTTACATGTTTTACTAGCCAGATTTTTCCTCCT
CTCCTGACTACTCCCAGTCATAGCTGTCCCTCTTCTCTTATGGAGATCCCTCGACCTGCAGCCCAAGCTT
GAATTCTCTAGAATTACCCTGTTATCCCTATGCTTGGTTTACCGAGCTCTTATTGGTTTTCAAACTTCAT
TGACTGTGCCCAACGCGCCTGGGAGCTCACGGGGACAGCCCCCCCCCAAAGCCCCCAGGGATGTAATTAC
GTCCCTCCCCCGCTAGGGGGCAGCAGCGAGCCGCCCGGGGCTCCGCTCCGGTCCGGCGCTCCCCCCGCAT
CCCCGAGCCGGCAGCGTGCGGGGACAGCCCGGGCACGGGGAAGGTGGCACGGGATCGCTTTCCTCTGAAC
GCTTCTCGCTGCTCTTTGAGCCTGCAGACACCTGGGGGGATACGGGGAAAAAGCTAGGCTGAAAGACCGG
TTCTTAGAATGACACGCGCCTGGGAGCTCACGGGGACAGCCCCCCCCCAAAGCCCCCAGGGATGTAATTA
CGTCCCTCCCCCGCTAGGGGGCAGCAGCGAGCCGCCCGGGGCTCCGCTCCGGTCCGGCGCTCCCCCCGCA
TCCCCGAGCCGGCAGCGTGCGGGGACAGCCCGGGCACGGGGAAGGTGGCACGGGATCGCTTTCCTCTGAA
CGCTTCTCGCTGCTCTTTGAGCCTGCAGACACCTGGGGGGATACGGGGAAAAAGCTAACTTCTGAGACGA
CAACTTTGTATAGAAAAGTTGGCTCCGAATTCGCCCTTGACAGCAGAGATCCAGTTTGGTTAATTAATT
