>Addgene plasmid #103154 | LSB-hsa-let-7f-1-3p | depositor partial sequence | sequence record 195358 | hsa-let-7f-1-3p target
GGGAAGGCAATAGATTGTATAG
