>Addgene plasmid #103154 | LSB-hsa-let-7f-1-3p | addgene partial sequence | sequence record 213242 | mKate2-F 5'-ACCCGCTAAGAACCTCAAGA-3'
ATCAAGGAGGCCGACAAAGAGACATACGTCGAGCAGCACGAGGTGGCTGTGGCCAGATACTGCGACCTCC
CTAGCAAACTGGGGCACAAACTTAATTGAGAATTCTACCACCCAGCTTTCTTGTACAAAGTGGTACGTCT
CAAGACCAGAGGTCTCTGCTTATCTCTTAGGGAAGGCAATAGATTGTATAGGGGAAGGCAATAGATTGTA
TAGGGGAAGGCAATAGATTGTATAGGGGAAGGCAATAGATTGTATAGCAACCAGAAGAGACCTGTGCTTC
ACTCCTCAGGTGCAGGCTGCCTATCAGAAGGTGGTGGCTGGTGTGGCCAATGCCCTGGCTCACAAATACC
ACTGAGATCTTTTTCCCTCTGCCAAAAATTATGGGGACATCATGAAGCCCCTTGAGCATCTGACTTCTGG
CTAATAAAGGAAATTTATTTTCATTGCAATAGTGTGTTGGAATTTTTTGTGTCTCTCACTCGGAAGGACA
TATGGGAGGGCAAATCATTTAAAACATCAGAATGAGTATTTGGTTTAGAGTTTGGCAACATATGCCCATA
TGCTGGCTGCCATGAACAAAGGTTGGCTATAAAGAGGTCATCAGTATATGAAACAGCCCCCTGCTGTCCA
TTCCTTATTCCA
